Addgene plasmid #59183: pMXs-hFOXH1
Purpose: Forced expression of human FOXH1
Depositing lab: Shinya Yamanaka. Depositing organization: Kyoto University, Center for iPS Cell Research and Application. Publication: Induction of pluripotency in human somatic cells via a transient state resembling primitive streak-like mesendoderm. Takahashi K, Tanabe K, Ohnuki M, Narita M, Sasaki A, Yamamoto M, Nakamura M, Sutou K, Osafune K, Yamanaka S. Nat Commun. 2014 Apr 24;5:3678. doi: 10.1038/ncomms4678. PubMed 24759836.
Backbone
  Vector backbone: pMXs-gw
  Backbone manufacturer: Yamanaka Lab
  Backbone size w/o insert (bp): 4600
  Total vector size (bp): 5700
  Vector type: Mammalian Expression, Retroviral
Growth in bacteria
  Bacterial resistance: Ampicillin, 100 μg/mL
  Growth temperature: 37°C
  Growth strain: DH5alpha
  Copy number: High Copy
Gene/Insert
  Gene/Insert name: FOXH1 (alt name: Forkhead box H1)
  Species: H. sapiens (human)
  Insert size (bp): 1100
  GenBank ID: NM_003923
  Entrez Gene: FOXH1 (a.k.a. FAST-1, FAST1)
  Cloning method: Gateway Cloning
  Sequencing primers: 5′ pMX-S1811
Resource information
  A portion of this plasmid was derived from a plasmid made by: Gateway cassette was purchased from Invitrogen.
Terms and licenses: Academic/Nonprofit Terms; Industry Terms: Not Available to Industry
How to cite: pMXs-hFOXH1 was a gift from Shinya Yamanaka (Addgene plasmid # 59183 ; http://n2t.net/addgene:59183 ; RRID:Addgene_59183)
