[The description below was written by a language model from this plasmid's Addgene catalogue record and pLannotate feature annotations shown in this document.]
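Description:
pMXs-hFOXH1 is a Moloney murine leukemia virus (MMLV)-based retroviral expression plasmid built on the Gateway-adapted pMXs-gw backbone and designed for forced expression of human FOXH1 (Forkhead box H1, also known as FAST1) in mammalian cells. In bacteria it is maintained through a high-copy ColE1/pUC-type origin and selected with ampicillin via the β-lactamase gene and its native promoter. A short lacI fragment annotated near the origin appears to be a backbone remnant with no functional role. The catalogue lists a total size of about 5.7 kb, whereas the depositor's full sequence is slightly longer at roughly 5.9 kb.

The viral portion begins with a 5′ MMLV LTR, followed by the Ψ packaging signal, a truncated gag segment lacking its start codon, and a pol region that carries the splice acceptor. Together these elements allow the transcript to be packaged into virions and support expression of the downstream insert. No separate internal promoter is annotated, so expression of the roughly 1.1 kb FOXH1 coding sequence is presumably driven from the 5′ LTR. The open reading frame is flanked by attB1 and attB2 sites, consistent with its insertion by Gateway recombination, and is followed by the 3′ LTR, part of which the annotation software matched to a ΔU3 fragment. No epitope tag, reporter or mammalian selection marker is annotated. Because the gag, pol and env functions are absent, these must be supplied in trans by packaging cells to produce virus. FOXH1 is a transcriptional activator that acts with SMAD2/SMAD4 in TGF-β/activin signalling, and the construct was deposited in connection with work on reprogramming human somatic cells to pluripotency.
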