Features (pLannotate 1.2.2; 13 found; start..end, strand, type, name):
     22..615     +  LTR            LTR: long terminal repeat from Moloney murine leukemia virus
    678..1035    +  misc_feature   MMLV Ψ: packaging signal of Moloney murine leukemia virus (MMLV)
   1094..1510    +  CDS            gag (truncated): truncated Moloney murine leukemia virus (MMLV) gag gene lacking the start codon
   1520..1894    +  misc_feature   pol region: Moloney murine leukemia virus (MMLV) pol region containing the splice acceptor site
   1946..1966    +  protein_bind   attB1: mutant version of attB; core recombination site for the Gateway® BP reaction BP Clonase™
   1987..3081    +  CDS            FOXH1: FOXH1_HUMAN - Also known as FAST1, FAST2. Experimental evidence at protein level: Swiss-Prot protein existence level 1. Transcriptional activator. Recognizes and binds to the DNA sequence 5'-TGT[GT][GT]ATT-3'. Required for induction of the goosecoid (GSC) promoter by TGF-beta or activin signaling. Forms a transcriptionally active complex containing FOXH1/SMAD2/SMAD4 on a site on the GSC promoter called TARE (TGF-beta/activin response element). From Homo sapiens (Human).
   3098..3118    -  protein_bind   attB2: mutant version of attB; core recombination site for the Gateway® BP reaction BP Clonase™
   3314..3435    +  LTR            3' LTR (ΔU3) (fragment): self-inactivating 3' long terminal repeat (LTR) from Moloney murine leukemia virus
   3436..3905    +  LTR            LTR: long terminal repeat from Moloney murine leukemia virus
   3971..4023    -  CDS            lacI (fragment): lac repressor; lacI; The lac repressor binds to the lac operator to inhibit transcription in E. coli. This inhibition can be relieved by adding lactose or isopropyl-β-D-thiogalactopyranoside (IPTG).
   4206..4794    -  rep_origin     ori: high-copy-number ColE1/pMB1/pBR322/pUC origin of replication
   4958..5818    -  CDS            AmpR: β-lactamase; bla; confers resistance to ampicillin, carbenicillin, and related antibiotics
   5819..5923    -  promoter       AmpR promoter: bla
>Addgene plasmid #59183 | pMXs-hFOXH1 | depositor full sequence | sequence record 91683 | pMXs-hFOXH1 sequence 5931 bps
CCCGAAAAGTGCCACCTGCATAATGAAAGACCCCACCTGTAGGTTTGGCAAGCTAGCTTAAGTAACGCCA
TTTTGCAAGGCATGGAAAAATACATAACTGAGAATAGAAAAGTTCAGATCAAGGTCAGGAACAGATGGAA
CAGCTGAATATGGGCCAAACAGGATATCTGTGGTAAGCAGTTCCTGCCCCGGCTCAGGGCCAAGAACAGA
TGGAACAGCTGAATATGGGCCAAACAGGATATCTGTGGTAAGCAGTTCCTGCCCCGGCTCAGGGCCAAGA
ACAGATGGTCCCCAGATGCGGTCCAGCCCTCAGCAGTTTCTAGAGAACCATCAGATGTTTCCAGGGTGCC
CCAAGGACCTGAAATGACCCTGTGCCTTATTTGAACTAACCAATCAGTTCGCTTCTCGCTTCTGTTCGCG
CGCTTCTGCTCCCCGAGCTCAATAAAAGAGCCCACAACCCCTCACTCGGCGCGCCAGTCCTCCGATTGAC
TGAGTCGCCCGGGTACCCGTGTATCCAATAAACCCTCTTGCAGTTGCATCCGACTTGTGGTCTCGCTGTT
CCTTGGGAGGGTCTCCTCTGAGTGATTGACTACCCGTCAGCGGGGGTCTTTCATTTGGGGGCTCGTCCGG
GATCGGGAGACCCCTGCCCAGGGACCACCGACCCACCACCGGGACCTAAGCTGGCCAGCAACTTATCTGT
GTCTGTCCGATTGTCTAGTGTCTATCACTGATTTTATCCGCCTGCGTCGGTACTAGTTAGCTAACTAGCT
CTGTATCTGGCGGACCCGTGGTGGAACTGACGAGTTCGGAACACCCGGCCGCAACCCTGGGAGACGTCCC
AGGGACTTCGGGGGCCGTTTTTGTGGCCCGACCTGAGTCCAAAAATCCCGATCGTTTTGGACTCTTTGGT
GCACCCCCCTAATAGGAGGGATATGTGGTTCTGGTAGGAGACGAGAACCTAAAACAGTTCCCGCCTCCGT
CTGAATTTTTGCTTTCGGTTTGGGACCGAAGCCGCGCCGCGCGTCTTGTCTGCTGCAGCATCGTTCTGTG
TTGTCTCTGTCTGACTGTGTTTCTGTATTTGTCTGAAAATTAGGGCCAGACTGTTACCACTCCCTTAAGT
TTGACCTTACCTCACTGGAAAGATGTCGAGCGGATCGCTCACAACCAGTCGGTAGATGTCAAGAAGAGAC
GTTGGGTTACCTTCTGCTCTGCAGAATGGCCAACCTTTAACGTCGGATGGCCGCGAGACGGCACCTTTAA
CCGAGACCTCATCACCCAGGTTAAGATCAAGGTCTTTTCACCTGGCCCGCATGGACACCCAGACCAGGTC
CCCTACATCGTGACCTGGGAAGCCTTGGCTTTTGACCCCCCTCCCTGGGTCAAGCCCTTTGTACACCCTA
AGCCTCCGCCTCCTCTTCCTCCATCCGCCCCGTCTCTCCCCCTTGAACCTCCTCGTTCGACCCCGCCTCG
ATCCTCCCTTTATCCAGCCCTCACTCCTTCTCTAGGCGCCCCCATATGGCCATATGAGATCTTATATGGG
GCACCCCCGCCCCTTGTAAACTTCCCTGACCCTGACATGACAAGAGTTACTAACAGCCCCTCTCTCCAAG
CTCACTTACAGGCTCTCTACTTAGTCCAGCACGAAGTCTGGAGACCTCTGGCGGCAGCCTACCAAGAACA
ACTGGACCGACCGGTGGTACCTCACCCTTACCGAGTCGGCGACACAGTGTGGGTCCGCCGACACCAGACT
AAGAACCTAGAACCTCGCTGGAAAGGACCTTACACAGTCCTGCTGACCACCCCCACCGCCCTCAAAGTAG
ACGGCATCGCAGCTTGGATACACGCCGCCCACGTGAAGGCTGCCGACCCCGGGGGTGGACCATCCTCTAG
ACTGCCGGATCTAGCTAGTTAATTAAGGATCCCAGTGTGGTGGTACGGGAAATCACAAGTTTGTACAAAA
AAGCAGAAGGGCCGTCAAGGCCCACCATGGGGCCCTGCAGCGGCTCCCGCCTGGGGCCCCCAGAGGCAGA
GTCGCCCTCCCAGCCCCCTAAGAGGAGGAAGAAGAGGTACCTGCGACATGACAAGCCCCCCTACACCTAC
TTGGCCATGATCGCCTTGGTGATTCAGGCCGCTCCCTCCCGCAGACTGAAGCTGGCCCAGATCATCCGTC
AGGTCCAGGCCGTGTTCCCCTTCTTCAGGGAAGACTACGAGGGCTGGAAAGACTCCATTCGCCACAACCT
TTCCTCCAACCGATGCTTCCGCAAGGTGCCCAAGGACCCTGCAAAGCCCCAGGCCAAGGGCAACTTCTGG
GCGGTCGACGTGAGCCTGATCCCAGCTGAGGCGCTCCGGCTGCAGAACACCGCCCTGTGCCGGCGCTGGC
AGAACGGAGGTGCGCGTGGAGCCTTCGCCAAGGACCTGGGCCCCTACGTGCTGCACGGCCGGCCATACCG
GCCGCCCAGTCCCCCGCCACCACCCAGTGAGGGCTTCAGCATCAAGTCCCTGCTAGGAGGGTCCGGGGAG
GGGGCACCCTGGCCGGGGCTAGCTCCACAGAGCAGCCCAGTTCCTGCAGGCACAGGGAACAGTGGGGAGG
AGGCGGTGCCCACCCCACCCCTTCCCTCTTCTGAGAGGCCTCTGTGGCCCCTCTGCCCCCTTCCTGGCCC
CACGAGAGTGGAGGGGGAGACTGTGCAGGGGGGAGCCATCGGGCCCTCAACCCTCTCCCCAGAGCCTAGG
GCCTGGCCTCTCCACTTACTGCAGGGCACCGCAGTTCCTGGGGGACGGTCCAGCGGGGGACACAGGGCCT
CCCTCTGGGGGCAGCTGCCCACCTCCTACTTGCCTATCTACACTCCCAATGTGGTAATGCCCTTGGCACC
ACCACCCACCTCCTGTCCCCAGTGTCCGTCAACCAGCCCTGCCTACTGGGGGGTGGCCCCTGAAACCCGA
GGGCCCCCAGGGCTGCTCTGCGATCTAGACGCCCTCTTCCAAGGGGTGCCACCCAACAAAAGCATCTACG
ACGTTTGGGTCAGCCACCCTCGGGACCTGGCGGCCCCTGGCCCAGGCTGGCTGCTCTCCTGGTGCAGCCT
GTGAGGCCTCATGGGCCCAGCTTTCTTGTACAAAGTGGTGATATTCCAGCTGAGCGCCGGTCGCTACCAT
TACCAGTTGGTCTGGTGTCAAAAATAATAATAACCGGGCAGGCCATGTCTGCCCGTATTTCGCGTAAGGA
AATCCATTATGTACTATTTAAACTCGAGCGGCCGCCAGCACAGTGGTCGACGATAAAATAAAAGATTTTA
TTTAGTCTCCAGAAAAAGGGGGGAATGAAAGACCCCACCTGTAGGTTTGGCAAGCTAGCTTAAGTAACGC
CATTTTGCAAGGCATGGAAAAATACATAACTGAGAATAGAGAAGTTCAGATCAAGGTCAGGAACAGATGG
AACAGCTGAATATGGGCCAAACAGGATATCTGTGGTAAGCAGTTCCTGCCCCGGCTCAGGGCCAAGAACA
GATGGAACAGCTGAATATGGGCCAAACAGGATATCTGTGGTAAGCAGTTCCTGCCCCGGCTCAGGGCCAA
GAACAGATGGTCCCCAGATGCGGTCCAGCCCTCAGCAGTTTCTAGAGAACCATCAGATGTTTCCAGGGTG
CCCCAAGGACCTGAAATGACCCTGTGCCTTATTTGAACTAACCAATCAGTTCGCTTCTCGCTTCTGTTCG
CGCGCTTCTGCTCCCCGAGCTCAATAAAAGAGCCCACAACCCCTCACTCGGGGCGCCAGTCCTCCGATTG
ACTGAGTCGCCCGGGTACCCGTGTATCCAATAAACCCTCTTGCAGTTGCATCCGACTTGTGGTCTCGCTG
TTCCTTGGGAGGGTCTCCTCTGAGTGATTGACTACCCGTCAGCGGGGGTCTTTCACATGCAGCATGTATC
AAAATTAATTTGGTTTTTTTTCTTAAGTATTTACATTAAATGGCCATAGTTGCATTAATGAATCGGCCAA
CGCGCGGGGAGAGGCGGTTTGCGTATTGGGCGCTCTTCCGCTTCCTCGCTCACTGACTCGCTGCGCTCGG
TCGTTCGGCTGCGGCGAGCGGTATCAGCTCACTCAAAGGCGGTAATACGGTTATCCACAGAATCAGGGGA
TAACGCAGGAAAGAACATGTGAGCAAAAGGCCAGCAAAAGGCCAGGAACCGTAAAAAGGCCGCGTTGCTG
GCGTTTTTCCATAGGCTCCGCCCCCCTGACGAGCATCACAAAAATCGACGCTCAAGTCAGAGGTGGCGAA
ACCCGACAGGACTATAAAGATACCAGGCGTTTCCCCCTGGAAGCTCCCTCGTGCGCTCTCCTGTTCCGAC
CCTGCCGCTTACCGGATACCTGTCCGCCTTTCTCCCTTCGGGAAGCGTGGCGCTTTCTCATAGCTCACGC
TGTAGGTATCTCAGTTCGGTGTAGGTCGTTCGCTCCAAGCTGGGCTGTGTGCACGAACCCCCCGTTCAGC
CCGACCGCTGCGCCTTATCCGGTAACTATCGTCTTGAGTCCAACCCGGTAAGACACGACTTATCGCCACT
GGCAGCAGCCACTGGTAACAGGATTAGCAGAGCGAGGTATGTAGGCGGTGCTACAGAGTTCTTGAAGTGG
TGGCCTAACTACGGCTACACTAGAAGAACAGTATTTGGTATCTGCGCTCTGCTGAAGCCAGTTACCTTCG
GAAAAAGAGTTGGTAGCTCTTGATCCGGCAAACAAACCACCGCTGGTAGCGGTGGTTTTTTTGTTTGCAA
GCAGCAGATTACGCGCAGAAAAAAAGGATCTCAAGAAGATCCTTTGATCTTTTCTACGGGGTCTGACGCT
CAGTGGAACGAAAACTCACGTTAAGGGATTTTGGTCATGAGATTATCAAAAAGGATCTTCACCTAGATCC
TTTTGCGGCCGGCCGCAAATCAATCTAAAGTATATATGAGTAAACTTGGTCTGACAGTTACCAATGCTTA
ATCAGTGAGGCACCTATCTCAGCGATCTGTCTATTTCGTTCATCCATAGTTGCCTGACTCCCCGTCGTGT
AGATAACTACGATACGGGAGGGCTTACCATCTGGCCCCAGTGCTGCAATGATACCGCGAGACCCACGCTC
ACCGGCTCCAGATTTATCAGCAATAAACCAGCCAGCCGGAAGGGCCGAGCGCAGAAGTGGTCCTGCAACT
TTATCCGCCTCCATCCAGTCTATTAATTGTTGCCGGGAAGCTAGAGTAAGTAGTTCGCCAGTTAATAGTT
TGCGCAACGTTGTTGCCATTGCTACAGGCATCGTGGTGTCACGCTCGTCGTTTGGTATGGCTTCATTCAG
CTCCGGTTCCCAACGATCAAGGCGAGTTACATGATCCCCCATGTTGTGCAAAAAAGCGGTTAGCTCCTTC
GGTCCTCCGATCGTTGTCAGAAGTAAGTTGGCCGCAGTGTTATCACTCATGGTTATGGCAGCACTGCATA
ATTCTCTTACTGTCATGCCATCCGTAAGATGCTTTTCTGTGACTGGTGAGTACTCAACCAAGTCATTCTG
AGAATAGTGTATGCGGCGACCGAGTTGCTCTTGCCCGGCGTCAATACGGGATAATACCGCGCCACATAGC
AGAACTTTAAAAGTGCTCATCATTGGAAAACGTTCTTCGGGGCGAAAACTCTCAAGGATCTTACCGCTGT
TGAGATCCAGTTCGATGTAACCCACTCGTGCACCCAACTGATCTTCAGCATCTTTTACTTTCACCAGCGT
TTCTGGGTGAGCAAAAACAGGAAGGCAAAATGCCGCAAAAAAGGGAATAAGGGCGACACGGAAATGTTGA
ATACTCATACTCTTCCTTTTTCAATATTATTGAAGCATTTATCAGGGTTATTGTCTCATGAGCGGATACA
TATTTGAATGTATTTAGAAAAATAAACAAATAGGGGTTCCGCGCACATTTC
