>Addgene plasmid #59183 | pMXs-hFOXH1 | addgene partial sequence | sequence record 95178 | pMX-S1811 5'-GACGGCATCGCAGCTTGGATACAC-3'
GTGAAGGCTGCCGACCCCGGGGGTGGACCATCCTCTAGACTGCCGGATCTAGCTAGTTAATTAAGGATCC
CAGTGTGGTGGTACGGGAAATCACAAGTTTGTACAAAAAAGCAGAAGGGCCGTCAAGGCCCACCATGGGG
CCCTGCAGCGGCTCCCGCCTGGGGCCCCCAGAGGCAGAGTCGCCCTCCCAGCCCCCTAAGAGGAGGAAGA
AGAGGTACCTGCGACATGACAAGCCCCCCTACACCTACTTGGCCATGATCGCCTTGGTGATTCAGGCCGC
TCCCTCCCGCAGACTGAAGCTGGCCCAGATCATCCGTCAGGTCCAGGCCGTGTTCCCCTTCTTCAGGGAA
GACTACGAGGGCTGGAAAGACTCCATTCGCCACAACCTTTCCTCCAACCGATGCTTCCGCAAGGTGCCCA
AGGACCCTGCAAAGCCCCAGGCCAAGGGCAACTTCTGGGCGGTCGACGTGAGCCTGATCCCAGCTGAGGC
GCTCCGGCTGCAGAACACCGCCCTGTGCCGGCGCTGGCAGAACGGAGGTGCGCGTGGAGCCTTCGCCAAG
GACCTGGGCCCCTACGTGCTGCACGGCCGGCCATACCGGCCGCCCAGTCCCCCGCCACCACCCAGTGAGG
GCTTCAGCATCAAGTCCCTGCTAGGAGGGTCCGGGGAGGGGGCACCCTGGCCGGGGCTAGCTCCACAGAG
CAGCCCAGTTCCTGCAGGCACAGGGAACAGTGGGGAGGAGGCGGTGCCCACCCCACCCCTTCCCTCTTCT
GAGAGGCCTCTGTGGCCCCTCTGCCCCCTTCCTGGCCCCACGAGAGTGGAGGGGGAGACTGTGCAGGGGG
GAGCCATCGGGCCCTCAACCCTCTCCCCAGAGCCTAGGGCCTGGCCTCTCCACTTACTGCAGGGCACCGC
AGTTCCTGGGGGACGGTCCAGCGGGGGACACAGGGCCTCCCTCTGGGGGCAGCTGCCCACCTCCTACTTG
CCTATCTACACTCCCAATGTGGTAATGCCCTTGGCACCACCACCCACCTCCTGTCCCCAGTGTCCGTCAA
CCAGCCCTGCCTACTGGGGG
