>Addgene plasmid #59183 | pMXs-hFOXH1 | addgene partial sequence | sequence record 95234 | pMX-L3205 5'-CCCTTTTTCTGGAGACTAAATAAA-3'
CGTCGACCACTGTGCTGGCGGCCGCTCGAGTTTAAATAGTACATAATGGATTTCCTTACGCGAAATACGG
GCAGACATGGCCTGCCCGGTTATTATTATTTTTGACACCAGACCAACTGGTAATGGTAGCGACCGGCGCT
CAGCTGGAATATCACCACTTTGTACAAGAAAGCTGGGCCCATGAGGCCTCACAGGCTGCACCAGGAGAGC
AGCCAGCCTGGGCCAGGGGCCGCCAGGTCCCGAGGGTGGCTGACCCAAACGTCGTAGATGCTTTTGTTGG
GTGGCACCCCTTGGAAGAGGGCGTCTAGATCGCAGAGCAGCCCTGGGGGCCCTCGGGTTTCAGGGGCCAC
CCCCCAGTAGGCAGGGCTGGTTGACGGACACTGGGGACAGGAGGTGGGTGGTGGTGCCAAGGGCATTACC
ACATTGGGAGTGTAGATAGGCAAGTAGGAGGTGGGCAGCTGCCCCCAGAGGGAGGCCCTGTGTCCCCCGC
TGGACCGTCCCCCAGGAACTGCGGTGCCCTGCAGTAAGTGGAGAGGCCAGGCCCTAGGCTCTGGGGAGAG
GGTTGAGGGCCCGATGGCTCCCCCCTGCACAGTCTCCCCCTCCACTCTCGTGGGGCCAGGAAGGGGGCAG
AGGGGCCACAGAGGCCTCTCAGAAGAGGGAAGGGGTGGGGTGGGCACCGCCTCCTCCCCACTGTTCCCTG
TGCCTGCAGGAACTGGGCTGCTCTGTGGAGCTAGCCCCGGCCAGGGTGCCCCCTCCCCGGACCCTCCTAG
CAGGGACTTGATGCTGAAGCCCTCACTGGGTGGTGGCGGGGGACTGGGCGGCCGGTATGGCCGGCCGTGC
AGCACGTAGGGGCCCAGGTCCTTGGCGAAGGCTCCACGCGCACCTCCGTTCTGCCAGCGCCGGCACAGGG
CGGTGTTCTGCAGCCGGAGCGCCTCAGCTGGGATCAGGCTCACGTCGACCGCCCAGAAGTTGCCCTTGGC
CTGGGGCTTTGCAGGGTCCTTGGGCACCTTGCGGAAGCATCGGTTGGAG
